Addgene plasmid #147835: pMT-EGFP-CTAP-PrP-SBP_W
Purpose: Insect Expression of EGFP
Depositing lab: Elisa Izaurralde. Depositing organization: Max Planck Institute for Developmental Biology. Publication: A DDX6-CNOT1 complex and W-binding pockets in CNOT9 reveal direct links between miRNA target recognition and silencing. Chen Y, Boland A, Kuzuoglu-Ozturk D, Bawankar P, Loh B, Chang CT, Weichenrieder O, Izaurralde E. Mol Cell. 2014 Jun 5;54(5):737-50. doi: 10.1016/j.molcel.2014.03.034. Epub 2014 Apr 24. PubMed 24768540.
Backbone
  Vector backbone: pMK33-NTAP
  Vector type: Insect Expression
Growth in bacteria
  Bacterial resistance: Ampicillin, 100 μg/mL
  Growth temperature: 37°C
  Growth strain: DH5alpha
  Copy number: Low Copy
Gene/Insert
  Gene/Insert name: EGFP
  Species: D. melanogaster (fly)
  Cloning method: Unknown
Terms and licenses: Academic/Nonprofit Terms; Industry Terms: Not Available to Industry
Depositor comments: pMK33-NTAP and pMK33-CTAP vectors are designed for making proteinfusions tagged with the TAP tag and for generating stableDrosophila cell lines under Hygromycin selection. TAP fusions areinducible with copper sulfate. The parental vector, pMK33 (pMt/Hy),was created by Michael Koelle. Plasmids from this collection were made available to the research community and donated after the lab closed. Please note that the sequence provided by the depositing laboratory may be theoretical/predicted or based on Sanger sequencing results. There may be discrepancies between sequencing results obtained by Addgene and the depositor sequence. If an Addgene verified sequence is not available, please contact before placing your order to request that our lab fully sequence the plasmid.
How to cite: pMT-EGFP-CTAP-PrP-SBP_W was a gift from Elisa Izaurralde (Addgene plasmid # 147835 ; http://n2t.net/addgene:147835 ; RRID:Addgene_147835)
