[The description below was written by a language model from this plasmid's Addgene catalogue record and pLannotate feature annotations shown in this document.]
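Description:
pMT-EGFP-CTAP-PrP-SBP_W is a 9.5 kb insect-cell expression plasmid built on the pMK33 (pMt/Hy) family of TAP-tagging vectors. These vectors are designed for copper-inducible expression of tagged fusion proteins and for establishing stable Drosophila cell lines. In bacteria it is maintained through a ColE1/pBR322-type origin and selected with ampicillin via the bla gene and its promoter. A leftover fragment of the tetracycline resistance gene also points to pBR322 ancestry. The catalogue lists the plasmid as low copy, although the annotation tool gives the origin its generic high-copy label.

The expression cassette is driven by the Drosophila metallothionein (MT) promoter, which is induced with copper sulfate. It controls an EGFP open reading frame followed by a C-terminal tandem affinity tag made up of a streptavidin-binding peptide (SBP) and two IgG-binding units of Staphylococcus aureus protein A. The "PrP" in the name may refer to a protease cleavage site between the tag modules, but no such feature is annotated and the record does not define it, nor the "_W" suffix. A short actin-like match downstream of the tag may belong to a 3′ processing region, though the record does not say so. A separate cassette places the hygromycin resistance gene under the copia transposon promoter, followed by the SV40 small t intron and polyadenylation signal, for selecting stable transfectants. The record lists the insert species as fly, but EGFP derives from Aequorea victoria. Because the plasmid carries only EGFP fused to the tag, it most plausibly serves as a control bait in affinity purification or pulldown experiments, though the stated purpose is simply insect expression of EGFP.
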