Features (pLannotate 1.2.2; 20 found; start..end, strand, type, name):
      9..310     +  CDS            TcR (fragment): tetracycline efflux protein; tet; confers resistance to tetracycline
    552..680     -  CDS            YPB1_ECOLX (fragment): Protein predicted: Swiss-Prot protein existence level 4. From Escherichia coli.
    865..1453    -  rep_origin     ori: high-copy-number ColE1/pMB1/pBR322/pUC origin of replication
   1624..2484    -  CDS            AmpR: β-lactamase; bla; confers resistance to ampicillin, carbenicillin, and related antibiotics
   2485..2589    -  promoter       AmpR promoter: bla
   4071..4350    +  promoter       copia promoter: strong promoter from the Drosophila transposable element copia (Sinclair et al., 1986)
   4396..5421    +  CDS            HygR: aminoglycoside phosphotransferase from E. coli; aph(4)-Ia; confers resistance to hygromycin
   5439..5711    +  CDS            yokD (fragment): YOKD_BACSU - Experimental evidence at protein level: Swiss-Prot protein existence level 1. May contribute to antibiotic resistance. From Bacillus subtilis (strain 168).
   5708..5782    +  CDS            small t antigen (fragment): SV40 (simian virus 40) small t antigen
   5784..5849    +  intron         small t intron: SV40 (simian virus 40) small t antigen intron
   5979..5999    +  CDS            SV40 NLS: nuclear localization signal of SV40 (simian virus 40) large T antigen
   6318..6401    +  CDS            large T antigen (fragment): large T antigen from SV40 (simian virus 40)
   6424..6558    +  polyA_signal   SV40 poly(A) signal: SV40 polyadenylation signal
   6559..6982    +  promoter       MT promoter: Drosophila metallothionein promoter
   6999..7715    +  CDS            EGFP: EGFP is a basic (constitutively fluorescent) green fluorescent protein published in 1996, derived from Aequorea victoria. It is reported to be a rapidly-maturing weak dimer with moderate acid sensitivity.
   7722..7832    +  CDS            SBP: streptavidin-binding peptide selected from a peptide library; binds streptavidin with nanomolar affinity (Keefe et al., 2001)
   7896..8069    +  CDS            ProtA: IgG-binding unit of Staphylococcus aureus protein A
   8073..8243    +  CDS            ProtA: IgG-binding unit of Staphylococcus aureus protein A
   8277..8293    -  misc_feature   MCS (fragment): pBluescript multiple cloning site
   8357..8452    +  CDS            ACT_DICVI: Experimental evidence at transcript level: Swiss-Prot protein existence level 2. Actins are highly conserved proteins that are involved in various types of cell motility and are ubiquitously expressed in all eukaryotic cells. From Dictyocaulus viviparus (Bovine lungworm).
>Addgene plasmid #147835 | pMT-EGFP-CTAP-PrP-SBP_W | addgene full sequence | sequence record 357491 | Addgene NGS Result
GCGGCCGCCGACGCGAGGCTGGATGGCCTTCCCCATTATGATTCTTCTCGCTTCCGGCGGCATCGGGATG
CCCGCGTTGCAGGCCATGCTGTCCAGGCAGGTAGATGACGACCATCAGGGACAGCTTCAAGGATCGCTCG
CGGCTCTTACCAGCCTAACTTCGATCATTGGACCGCTGATCGTCACGGCGATTTATGCCGCCTCGGCGAG
CACATGGAACGGGTTGGCATGGATTGTAGGCGCCGCCCTATACCTTGTCTGCCTCCCCGCGTTGCGTCGC
GGTGCATGGAGCCGGGCCACCTCGACCTGAATGGAAGCCGGCGGCACCTCGCTAACGGATTCACCACTCC
AAGAATTGGAGCCAATCAATTCTTGCGGAGAACTGTGAATGCGCAAACCAACCCTTGGCAGAACATATCC
ATCGCGTCCGCCATCTCCAGCAGCCGCACGCGGCGCATCTCGGGCAGCGTTGGGTCCTGGCCACGGGTGC
GCATGATCGTGCTCCTGTCGTTGAGGACCCGGCTAGGCTGGCGGGGTTGCCTTACTGGTTAGCAGAATGA
ATCACCGATACGCGAGCGAACGTGAAGCGACTGCTGCTGCAAAACGTCTGCGACCTGAGCAACAACATGA
ATGGTCTTCGGTTTCCGTGTTTCGTAAAGTCTGGAAACGCGGAAGTCAGCGCTCTTCCGCTTCCTCGCTC
ACTGACTCGCTGCGCTCGGTCGTTCGGCTGCGGCGAGCGGTATCAGCTCACTCAAAGGCGGTAATACGGT
TATCCACAGAATCAGGGGATAACGCAGGAAAGAACATGTGAGCAAAAGGCCAGCAAAAGGCCAGGAACCG
TAAAAAGGCCGCGTTGCTGGCGTTTTTCCATAGGCTCCGCCCCCCTGACGAGCATCACAAAAATCGACGC
TCAAGTCAGAGGTGGCGAAACCCGACAGGACTATAAAGATACCAGGCGTTTCCCCCTGGAAGCTCCCTCG
TGCGCTCTCCTGTTCCGACCCTGCCGCTTACCGGATACCTGTCCGCCTTTCTCCCTTCGGGAAGCGTGGC
GCTTTCTCATAGCTCACGCTGTAGGTATCTCAGTTCGGTGTAGGTCGTTCGCTCCAAGCTGGGCTGTGTG
CACGAACCCCCCGTTCAGCCCGACCGCTGCGCCTTATCCGGTAACTATCGTCTTGAGTCCAACCCGGTAA
GACACGACTTATCGCCACTGGCAGCAGCCACTGGTAACAGGATTAGCAGAGCGAGGTATGTAGGCGGTGC
TACAGAGTTCTTGAAGTGGTGGCCTAACTACGGCTACACTAGAAGGACAGTATTTGGTATCTGCGCTCTG
CTGAAGCCAGTTACCTTCGGAAAAAGAGTTGGTAGCTCTTGATCCGGCAAACAAACCACCGCTGGTAGCG
GTGGTTTTTTTGTTTGCAAGCAGCAGATTACGCGCAGAAAAAAAGGATCTCAAGAAGATCCTTTGATCTT
TTCTACGGGGTCTGACGCTCAGTGGAACGAAAACTCACGTTAAGGGATTTTGGTCATGAGATTATCAAAA
AGGATCTTCACCTAGATCCTTTTAAATTAAAAATGAAGTTTTAAATCAATCTAAAGTATATATGAGTAAA
CTTGGTCTGACAGTTACCAATGCTTAATCAGTGAGGCACCTATCTCAGCGATCTGTCTATTTCGTTCATC
CATAGTTGCCTGACTCCCCGTCGTGTAGATAACTACGATACGGGAGGGCTTACCATCTGGCCCCAGTGCT
GCAATGATACCGCGAGACCCACGCTCACCGGCTCCAGATTTATCAGCAATAAACCAGCCAGCCGGAAGGG
CCGAGCGCAGAAGTGGTCCTGCAACTTTATCCGCCTCCATCCAGTCTATTAATTGTTGCCGGGAAGCTAG
AGTAAGTAGTTCGCCAGTTAATAGTTTGCGCAACGTTGTTGCCATTGCTGCAGGCATCGTGGTGTCACGC
TCGTCGTTTGGTATGGCTTCATTCAGCTCCGGTTCCCAACGATCAAGGCGAGTTACATGATCCCCCATGT
TGTGCAAAAAAGCGGTTAGCTCCTTCGGTCCTCCGATCGTTGTCAGAAGTAAGTTGGCCGCAGTGTTATC
ACTCATGGTTATGGCAGCACTGCATAATTCTCTTACTGTCATGCCATCCGTAAGATGCTTTTCTGTGACT
GGTGAGTACTCAACCAAGTCATTCTGAGAATAGTGTATGCGGCGACCGAGTTGCTCTTGCCCGGCGTCAA
CACGGGATAATACCGCGCCACATAGCAGAACTTTAAAAGTGCTCATCATTGGAAAACGTTCTTCGGGGCG
AAAACTCTCAAGGATCTTACCGCTGTTGAGATCCAGTTCGATGTAACCCACTCGTGCACCCAACTGATCT
TCAGCATCTTTTACTTTCACCAGCGTTTCTGGGTGAGCAAAAACAGGAAGGCAAAATGCCGCAAAAAAGG
GAATAAGGGCGACACGGAAATGTTGAATACTCATACTCTTCCTTTTTCAATATTATTGAAGCATTTATCA
GGGTTATTGTCTCATGAGCGGATACATATTTGAATGTATTTAGAAAAATAAACAAATAGGGGTTCCGCGC
ACATTTCCCCGAAAAGTGCCACCTGACGTCTAAGAAACCATTATTATCATGACATTAACCTATAAAAATA
GGCGTATCACGAGGCCCTTTCGTCTTCAAGAATTCACATTTGTACGAATTTTTTTTTTATCAAAAGTTCG
AGTTTTTCACCAATTTCCTCATCAACCGAGCAAGGCAAACGGCTTTGAATAATATGGTGTTATATATACA
TATATCAAATCGCTGCTGACTGCGTGATTGATGGCCCCAAGATTACATATTATCGAATCAGGATTCAGAA
GGAGATCAATGTCAAATGCGGACAGGAACATGAAAGACGCCTGTTATGCGCAATTAAAAATTTGGGTTTA
ATTGCTGTGGAAACTGTTGTTGGCGGCATCTTAAGTTCCTGTTTAACAACATCAACTACTTATGTACGTA
GAAGCGTTTAAGCCATTTGCATACAGATGAGAACTGGCTTTTGTGCTAATCAGTCAAGATGACTCCGATG
ATGATGACTCATTACCTGACCAGTTTTCGCTGCTTTCTTTTCAACAACTACTTGTATATGTATTGTATCC
AATAGCAATACATTGAATTTCCATGGTCTAGTCACGTATTATCATTTAATTGACACCAAGTCGTGTTATT
GTTGAGCTATCGAGTTCAGCTCAAACATTTCTTATTCCCATGAATAAGCCGGCAAAAATATGCAATCTAT
GAAAGTTAATATAAGCAAACCTTACTTTGACTCAATACCAATGCACTTTGTGTCGATAGGTTCACGCAAT
TGAGGCGATTATTCCGATAACCCAAGCGATTGACTGTTCCCGTTTCGATTCCAATTGAAATTTGGAAATG
TACAATAGTTTTGCTATATGCTGTCAAGTACGCTCTTATCTTCTCTGGGTTTTCTTCAGAGTTTCGAAAC
GCTTCTTCTTTTTTTTGTTTTTTTTTTTTTGGAATCTCGTATTTTGGAAGGGGCTCCCCTCTGGAATTTG
TTACACTGTCGTTATCATTGCGAACAAGCGGCCCGAAGCTATCAGCGACTTTAACATTTACAATGCACTT
TTTTACGACCAATTAAATGTACATTTTCCTTTCTTCGCCCGTTGATAAGCGAACGCGATGTGGCGCAGGC
AATGTGTTGCTCTTGCGACACAAACGCAATCAAAATGGATTCAATTTCGCTTTTTCCCAGTGAAACGAAG
AACGAACCGACCATCATGATATGCTCCTCTGCATGTTGCGTATTGAATCAATGACAATTTCAATTAAGCC
GCCCGTTCGTCATGCGTTTTCGTGCGCTTCGAAATGCTGATAACGCTGCTGTCCTCCAACTGCTTTGCAT
GTGGACACAATTCCATTTATTTAATTCTTTTATTTGGATCGGTTAAATTAAAAAGCGCCTTGTTACGCAT
TTAACGTTGTTTCCGGTGCGTGGTGGTTTCATGCTTCTGGGAACGGCAAATGGGTTTAGGATTGGGAACC
CCTCATCATCTGTTGGAATATACTATTCAACCTACAAAAGTAACGTTAAACAACACTACTTTATATTTGA
TATGAATGGCCACACCTTTTATGCCATAAAACATATTGTAAGAGAATACCACTCTTTTTATTCCTTCTTT
CCTTCTTGTACGTTTTTTGCTGTAAGTAGGTCGTGGTGCTGGTGTTGCAGTTGAAATAACTTAAAATATA
AATCATAAAACTCAAACATAAACTTGACTATTTATTTATTTATTAAGAAAGGAAATATAAATTATAAATT
ACAACAGGTTATGGACCTGCAGCCAAGCTTGGCGCTCGTCCGGGGGCAATGAGATATGAAAAAGCCTGAA
CTCACCGCGACGTCTGTCGAGAAGTTTCTGATCGAAAAGTTCGACAGCGTCTCCGACCTGATGCAGCTCT
CGGAGGGCGAAGAATCTCGTGCTTTCAGCTTCGATGTAGGAGGGCGTGGATATGTCCTGCGGGTAAATAG
CTGCGCCGATGGTTTCTACAAAGATCGTTATGTTTATCGGCACTTTGCATCGGCCGCGCTCCCGATTCCG
GAAGTGCTTGACATTGGGGAATTCAGCGAGAGCCTGACCTATTGCATCTCCCGCCGTGCACAGGGTGTCA
CGTTGCAAGACCTGCCTGAAACCGAACTGCCCGCTGTTCTGCAGCCGGTCGCGGAGGCCATGGATGCGAT
CGCTGCGGCCGATCTTAGCCAGACGAGCGGGTTCGGCCCATTCGGACCGCAAGGAATCGGTCAATACACT
ACATGGCGTGATTTCATATGCGCGATTGCTGATCCCCATGTGTATCACTGGCAAACTGTGATGGACGACA
CCGTCAGTGCGTCCGTCGCGCAGGCTCTCGATGAGCTGATGCTTTGGGCCGAGGACTGCCCCGAAGTCCG
GCACCTCGTGCACGCGGATTTCGGCTCCAACAATGTCCTGACGGACAATGGCCGCATAACAGCGGTCATT
GACTGGAGCGAGGCGATGTTCGGGGATTCCCAATACGAGGTCGCCAACATCTTCTTCTGGAGGCCGCGGT
TGGCTTGTATGGAGCAGCAGACGCGCTACTTCGAGCGGAGGCATCCGGAGCTTGCAGGATCGCCGCGGCT
CCGGGCGTATATGCTCCGCATTGGTCTTGACCAACTCTATCAGAGCTTGGTTGACGGCAATTTCGATGAT
GCAGCTTGGGCGCAGGGTCGATGCGACGCAATCGTCCGATCCGGAGCCGGGACTGTCGGGCGTACACAAA
TCGCCCGCAGAAGCGCGGCCGTCTGGACCGATGGCTGTGTAGAAGTACTCGCCGATAGTGGAAACCGACG
CCCCAGCACTCGTCCGAGGGCAAAGGAATAGAGTAGATGCCGACCGAACAAGAGCTGATTTCGAGAACGC
CTCAGCCAGCAACTCGCGCGAGCCTAGCAAGGCAAATGCGAGAGAACGGCCTTACGCTTGGTGGCACAGT
TCTCGTCCACAGTTCGCTAAGCTCGCTCGGCTGGGTCGCGGGAGGGCCGGTCGCAGTGATTCAGGCCCTT
CTGGATTGTGTTGGTCCCCAGGGCACGATTGTCATGCCCACGCACTCGGGTGATCTGACTGATCCCGCAG
ATTGGAGATCGCCGCCCGTGCCTGCCGATTGGGTGCAGATCTTTGTGAAGGAACCTTACTTCTGTGGTGT
GACATAATTGGACAAACTACCTACAGAGATTTAAAGCTCTAAGGTAAATATAAAATTTTTAAGTGTATAA
TGTGTTAAACTACTGATTCTAATTGTTTGTGTATTTTAGATTCCAACCTATGGAACTGATGAATGGGAGC
AGTGGTGGAATGCCTTTAATGAGGAAAACCTGTTTTGCTCAGAAGAAATGCCATCTAGTGATGATGAGGC
TACTGCTGACTCTCAACATTCTACTCCTCCAAAAAAGAAGAGAAAGGTAGAAGACCCCAAGGACTTTCCT
TCAGAATTGCTAAGTTTTTTGAGTCATGCTGTGTTTAGTAATAGAACTCTTGCTTGCTTTGCTATTTACA
CCACAAAGGAAAAAGCTGCACTGCTATACAAGAAAATTATGGAAAAATATTCTGTAACCTTTATAAGTAG
GCATAACAGTTATAATCATAACATACTGTTTTTTCTTACTCCACACAGGCATAGAGTGTCTGCTATTAAT
AACTATGCTCAAAAATTGTGTACCTTTAGCTTTTTAATTTGTAAAGGGGTTAATAAGGAATATTTGATGT
ATAGTGCCTTGACTAGAGATCATAATCAGCCATACCACATTTGTAGAGGTTTTACTTGCTTTAAAAAACC
TCCCACACCTCCCCCTGAACCTGAAACATAAAATGAATGCAATTGTTGTTGTTAACTTGTTTATTGCAGC
TTATAATGGTTACAAATAAAGCAATAGCATCACAAATTTCACAAATAAAGCATTTTTTTCACTGCATTCT
AGTTGTGGTTTGTCCAAACTCATCAATGTATCTTATCATGTCTGGATCAATTCGTTGCAGGACAGGATGT
GGTGCCCGATGTGACTAGCTCTTTGCTGCAGGCCGTCCTATCCTCTGGTTCCGATAAGAGACCCAGAACT
CCGGCCCCCCACCGCCCACCGCCACCCCCATACATATGTGGTACGCAAGTAAGAGTGCCTGCGCATGCCC
CATGTGCCCCACCAAGAGCTTTGCATCCCATACAAGTCCCCAAAGTGGAGAACCGAACCAATTCTTCGCG
GGCAGAACAAAAGCTTCTGCACACGTCTCCACTCGAATTTGGAGCCGGCCGGCGTGTGCAAAAGAGGTGA
ATCGAACGAAAGACCCGTGTGTAAAGCCGCGTTTCCAAAATGTATAAAACCGAGAGCATCTGGCCAATGT
GCATCAGTTGTGGTCAGCAGCAAAATCAAGTGAATCATCTCAGTGCAACTAACTCGAGCCCGGGTACCAT
GGTGAGCAAGGGCGAGGAGCTGTTCACCGGGGTGGTGCCCATCCTGGTCGAGCTGGACGGCGACGTAAAC
GGCCACAAGTTCAGCGTGTCCGGCGAGGGCGAGGGCGATGCCACCTACGGCAAGCTGACCCTGAAGTTCA
TCTGCACCACCGGCAAGCTGCCCGTGCCCTGGCCCACCCTCGTGACCACCCTGACCTACGGCGTGCAGTG
CTTCAGCCGCTACCCCGACCACATGAAGCAGCACGACTTCTTCAAGTCCGCCATGCCCGAAGGCTACGTC
CAGGAGCGCACCATCTTCTTCAAGGACGACGGCAACTACAAGACCCGCGCCGAGGTGAAGTTCGAGGGCG
ACACCCTGGTGAACCGCATCGAGCTGAAGGGCATCGACTTCAAGGAGGACGGCAACATCCTGGGGCACAA
GCTGGAGTACAACTACAACAGCCACAACGTCTATATCATGGCCGACAAGCAGAAGAACGGCATCAAGGTG
AACTTCAAGATCCGCCACAACATCGAGGACGGCAGCGTGCAGCTCGCCGACCACTACCAGCAGAACACCC
CCATCGGCGACGGCCCCGTGCTGCTGCCCGACAACCACTACCTGAGCACCCAGTCCGCCCTGAGCAAAGA
CCCCAACGAGAAGCGCGATCACATGGTCCTGCTGGAGTTCGTGACCGCCGCCGGGATCACTCTCGGCATG
GACGAGCTGTACAAGGATATCGACGAGAAGACCACCGGCTGGCGGGGCGGCCACGTGGTGGAGGGCCTGG
CCGGCGAGCTGGAGCAGCTGCGGGCCAGGCTGGAGCACCACCCTCAGGGCCAGCGGGAGCCCGAACTACT
GGAAGTTCTGTTCCAGGGGCCCAAAACCGCGGCTCTTGCGCAACACGATGAAGCCGTGGACAACAAATTC
AACAAAGAACAACAAAACGCGTTCTATGAGATCTTACATTTACCTAACTTAAACGAAGAACAACGAAACG
CCTTCATCCAAAGTTTAAAAGATGACCCAAGCCAAAGCGCTAACCTTTTAGCAGAAGCTAAAAAGCTAAA
TGATGCTCAGGCGCCGAAAGTAGACAACAAATTCAACAAAGAACAACAAAACGCGTTCTATGAGATCTTA
CATTTACCTAACTTAAACGAAGAACAACGAAACGCCTTCATCCAAAGTTTAAAAGATGACCCAAGCCAAA
GCGCTAACCTTTTAGCAGAAGCTAAAAAGCTAAATGATGCTCAGGCGCCGAAAGTAGACGCGAATTCCGC
GGGGAAGTCAACCTGAGGATCCACTAGTTCTAGTCGACCATGAAGATCAAGATCATTGCCCCGCCAGAGC
GCAAGTACTCTGTCTGGATCGGTGGCTCCATCCTGGCTTCGCTGTCCACCTTCCAGCAGATGTGGATCTC
CAAGCAGGAGTACGACGAGTCCGGCCCCTCCATTGTGCACCGCAAGTGCTTCTAAGAAGGATCGCTTGTC
TGGGCAAGAGGATCAGGATCGGGATGGTCTTGATTCTGCTGGAGGAGGAGGAGGAGAAGTCGAGGAAGCA
GCAGCGAAAGTGCAAGTGCGAGTGGTGGAAGTTTGGAGTGCAGCACAACAAAATCAACAACAACACCAAC
TACAAGATGAAAAGAGCGGAACCACCTGCACACCATCATCACTATCATCATCGTTTTGGGCGCATGTTGT
GTGGTTCCAGCGTATTAATATAATTAATTTATTCCACATGAGATATGATATGATATACTATGTATTTTTT
GTTTTTTTTTTATTTGTAAACCTTTAATATAACAAGAACTACAAAAAATGAAAATGAGCGAAAATGCATA
TTCTGCCATTCCACACACACACCAACAACACCCAACACACGCACACCCACAAGCTTACACACACACATTC
GCGGCATGACAAGGACATCAAGATAAAGAAGAACTTAAAGAAGATATTTCCCAAAGCGCAAAAAGAACAC
ACACACATTGCAAAACACAAACAACACACTAGCGTTTTGTACAATTCGTCAGCAACCTTATGTATTATTT
TTTAATTATGATGTAATTATAAACAAAGTGAAACAAAAATATGAAAACAAAAAGGAAAATCAAATCTGTC
TTCTCTTTCTCCCGCTCTCCTCGCTCTCTGCTGCTAACCTCGCCCTCTCCTCTCTCATCTTTTTGTCTGT
CTCTCTTCCACATTTTTGCCGGCCGGCAAAATAATAACCCACACACACTCACACTTGGCTGCAGTTTCGC
GTGCGATATTCACACACATTCAAGCATACAAGCATACATACATATGTATTTTTTTTTTATTTGTACACTT
TTCTAATTGCATGCGTATCGATTGATAAGTTTACGCCTGAAAATGTTAATTAAAATGTGAAAATGCAACT
GAAAAACTGATGAAATGAAACAACAACAAGCGAACAATTTGCTACATGTGTATTGTCTAACAACCGTTAC
TGCAACGGTTGCTTCGGAAAAGGGTGAAGAGGAAGAGGGCACGAGGTCGACTAGA
